Addgene plasmid #126385: pGWB14-LYX167
Purpose: With a Nicotiana benthamiana transcription factor in PGWB14 backbone, for Agrobacterium mediated transient or stable expression corresponding transcription factor fused with a C-terminal HA tag.
Depositing lab: Silin Zhong. Depositing organization: Chinese University of Hong Kong.
Backbone
  Vector backbone: pGWB14
  Vector type: Plant Expression
  Selectable markers: Hygromycin
Growth in bacteria
  Bacterial resistance: Kanamycin, 50 μg/mL
  Growth temperature: 37°C
  Growth strain: DH5alpha
  Copy number: Low Copy
Gene/Insert
  Gene/Insert name: Niben101Scf06091g04005.1
  Species: Nicotiana benthamiana
  Promoter: CaMV 35S
  Tag / fusion protein: HA (C terminal on insert)
  Cloning method: Gibson Cloning
Terms and licenses: Academic/Nonprofit Terms; Industry Terms: Not Available to Industry
How to cite: pGWB14-LYX167 was a gift from Silin Zhong (Addgene plasmid # 126385 ; http://n2t.net/addgene:126385 ; RRID:Addgene_126385)
