[The description below was written by a language model from this plasmid's Addgene catalogue record and pLannotate feature annotations shown in this document.]
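Description:
pGWB14-LYX167 is a plant binary expression vector built on the pGWB14 backbone, intended for Agrobacterium-mediated transient or stable expression of a Nicotiana benthamiana transcription factor. The roughly 15.5 kb plasmid replicates through an IncP system (oriV with the trans-acting replication protein trfA), which gives a broad host range covering E. coli and Agrobacterium and fits the recorded low copy number. An oriT with traJ is present for mobilisation, and a kanamycin resistance gene provides bacterial selection. The backbone also carries remnants of older cloning history, including tetracycline resistance fragments, an IS1 element and partial ColE1, M13 and lac sequences.

Between the nopaline-type right and left T-DNA borders lie three expression units. The main cassette uses the CaMV 35S promoter to drive the insert Niben101Scf06091g04005.1, flanked by attB1 and attB2 sites, fused in frame at its C terminus to a 3xHA epitope tag and terminated by the NOS terminator. Part of the insert resembles Arabidopsis WRKY36, suggesting a WRKY-family, W-box-binding factor, although the catalogue entry does not name the family. A second 35S-driven unit in the opposite orientation expresses hygromycin phosphotransferase for selecting transformed plant cells. The feature table also shows a third cassette, not mentioned in the catalogue fields, in which 35S drives the tomato bushy stunt virus P19 silencing suppressor with a CaMV poly(A) signal. P19 binds siRNAs and would be expected to boost transgene accumulation in agroinfiltrated leaves. The HA tag allows detection or immunoprecipitation of the expressed factor.
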