Features (pLannotate 1.2.2; 36 found; start..end, strand, type, name):
      3..89      -  CDS            traI (fragment): TRAI6_ECOLX - Experimental evidence at protein level: Swiss-Prot protein existence level 1. The initiation process of transfer DNA synthesis requires the interaction of at least three plasmid-specific components (TraH, I, and J) at the transfer origin resulting in the assembly of a specialised nucleoprotein complex - the relaxosome. Site- and strand-specific cleavage at the transfer origin is dependent on TraI and TraJ. From Escherichia coli.
    127..498     -  CDS            traJ: oriT-recognizing protein; traJ
    531..640     -  oriT           oriT: incP origin of transfer
    772..962     +  rep_origin     ori (fragment): high-copy-number ColE1/pMB1/pBR322/pUC origin of replication
   1321..1971    -  CDS            TetR: tetracycline resistance regulatory protein; tetR
   2077..2326    +  CDS            TcR (fragment): tetracycline efflux protein; tetA; confers resistance to tetracycline
   2436..2460    -  misc_feature   RB T-DNA repeat: right border repeat from nopaline C58 T-DNA
   2490..2508    +  misc_feature   MCS (fragment): pUC18/19 multiple cloning site
   2559..2904    +  promoter       CaMV 35S promoter: strong constitutive promoter from cauliflower mosaic virus
   2856..2902    +  promoter       minimal CaMV 35S promoter: minimal 35S promoter from cauliflower mosaic virus
   2914..2932    -  misc_feature   MCS (fragment): pUC18/19 multiple cloning site
   2943..3458    +  CDS            P19_TBSVC: Experimental evidence at protein level: Swiss-Prot protein existence level 1. Acts as a suppressor of RNA-mediated gene silencing, also known as post-transcriptional gene silencing (PTGS), a mechanism of plant viral defense that limits the accumulation of viral RNAs. Binds to short interfering RNAs (siRNAs) with high affinity. Acts as a molecular caliper to specifically select siRNAs based on the length of the duplex region of the RNA (By similarity). From Tomato bushy stunt virus (strain Cherry) (TBSV).
   3531..3707    +  polyA_signal   CaMV poly(A) signal: cauliflower mosaic virus polyadenylation signal
   4210..4551    +  promoter       CaMV 35S promoter: strong constitutive promoter from cauliflower mosaic virus
   4577..4601    +  protein_bind   attB1: mutant version of attB; recombination site for the Gateway® BP reaction BP Clonase™
   5021..5290    +  CDS            WRKY36 (fragment): WRK36_ARATH - Experimental evidence at protein level: Swiss-Prot protein existence level 1. Transcription factor. Interacts specifically with the W box (5'-(T)TGAC[CT]-3'), a frequently occurring elicitor-responsive cis- acting element (By similarity). From Arabidopsis thaliana (Mouse-ear cress).
   5634..5658    -  protein_bind   attB2: mutant version of attB; recombination site for the Gateway® BP reaction BP Clonase™
   5687..5776    +  CDS            3xHA: three tandem HA epitope tags
   5810..6062    +  terminator     NOS terminator: nopaline synthase terminator and poly(A) signal
   6491..6743    -  terminator     NOS terminator: nopaline synthase terminator and poly(A) signal
   6767..7195    -  CDS            nos (fragment): DHNO_AGRT7 - Protein inferred from homology: Swiss-Prot protein existence level 3. From Agrobacterium tumefaciens (strain T37).
   7211..8236    -  CDS            HygR: aminoglycoside phosphotransferase from E. coli; aph(4)-Ia; confers resistance to hygromycin
   8246..8590    -  promoter       CaMV 35S promoter: strong constitutive promoter from cauliflower mosaic virus
   8247..8293    -  promoter       minimal CaMV 35S promoter: minimal 35S promoter from cauliflower mosaic virus
   8728..8883    +  CDS            lacZα (fragment) (sequence partly withheld): LacZα fragment of β-galactosidase; lacZ fragment
   8881..9181    +  rep_origin     M13 ori (fragment) (sequence partly withheld): M13 bacteriophage origin of replication; arrow indicates direction of (+) strand synthesis
   9182..9312    +  CDS            lacI (fragment): lac repressor; lacI; The lac repressor binds to the lac operator to inhibit transcription in E. coli. This inhibition can be relieved by adding lactose or isopropyl-β-D-thiogalactopyranoside (IPTG).
   9366..9390    -  misc_feature   LB T-DNA repeat: left border repeat from nopaline C58 T-DNA
  10847..10966   -  CDS            tetR (fragment): TETR1_ECOLX - Experimental evidence at protein level: Swiss-Prot protein existence level 1. TetR is the repressor of the tetracycline resistance element; its N-terminal region forms a helix-turn-helix structure and binds DNA. Binding of tetracycline to TetR reduces the repressor affinity for the tetracycline resistance gene (tetA) promoter operator sites. From Escherichia coli.
  10986..12134   -  CDS            trfA: trans-acting replication protein that binds to and activates oriV
  12433..13227   -  CDS            KanR: aminoglycoside phosphotransferase; aphA-3; confers resistance to kanamycin
  13419..14186   +  mobile_element IS1: prokaryotic transposable element IS1
  14195..14344   -  CDS            satA (fragment): STA_BACSU - Also known as yyaR. Experimental evidence at protein level: Swiss-Prot protein existence level 1. Involved in resistance to streptothricin, a broad-spectrum antibiotic produced by streptomycetes. Detoxifies streptothricin via acetylation of the beta amino group of the first beta-lysyl moiety of streptothricin. From Bacillus subtilis (strain 168).
  14343..14537   -  CDS            satA (fragment): STA_BACSU - Also known as yyaR. Experimental evidence at protein level: Swiss-Prot protein existence level 1. Involved in resistance to streptothricin, a broad-spectrum antibiotic produced by streptomycetes. Detoxifies streptothricin via acetylation of the beta amino group of the first beta-lysyl moiety of streptothricin. From Bacillus subtilis (strain 168).
  14540..14815   -  CDS            klaC (fragment): KLAC_ECOLX - Also known as telB. Protein predicted: Swiss-Prot protein existence level 4. Belongs to the kla operon, which is associated with cryptic tellurite resistance, and IncW plasmid fertility inhibition. From Escherichia coli.
  14879..15510   -  rep_origin     oriV: incP origin of replication
>Addgene plasmid #126385 | pGWB14-LYX167 | addgene full sequence | sequence record 247575 | Addgene NGS Result
TCGGTCTTGCCTTGCTCGTCGGTGATGTACTTCACCAGCTCCGCGAAGTCGCTCTTCTTGATGGAGCGCA
TGGGGACGTGCTTGGCAATCACGCGCACCCCCCGGCCGTTTTAGCGGCTAAAAAAGTCATGGCTCTGCCC
TCGGGCGGACCACGCCCATCATGACCTTGCCAAGCTCGTCCTGCTTCTCTTCGATCTTCGCCAGCAGGGC
GAGGATCGTGGCATCACCGAACCGCGCCGTGCGCGGGTCGTCGGTGAGCCAGAGTTTCAGCAGGCCGCCC
AGGCGGCCCAGGTCGCCATTGATGCGGGCCAGCTCGCGGACGTGCTCATAGTCCACGACGCCCGTGATTT
TGTAGCCCTGGCCGACGGCCAGCAGGTAGGCCGACAGGCTCATGCCGGCCGCCGCCGCCTTTTCCTCAAT
CGCTCTTCGTTCGTCTGGAAGGCAGTACACCTTGATAGGTGGGCTGCCCTTCCTGGTTGGCTTGGTTTCA
TCAGCCATCCGCTTGCCCTCATCTGTTACGCCGGCGGTAGCCGGCCAGCCTCGCAGAGCAGGATTCCCGT
TGAGCACCGCCAGGTGCGAATAAGGGACAGTGAAGAAGGAACACCCGCTCGCGGGTGGGCCTACTTCACC
TATCCTGCCCGGCTGACGCCGTTGGATACACCAAGGAAAGTCTACACGAACCCTTTGGCAAAATCCTGTA
TATCGTGCGAAAAAGGATGGATATACCGAAAAAATCGCTATAATGACCCCGAAGCAGGGTTATGCAGCGG
AAAAGCGCCACGCTTCCCGAAGGGAGAAAGGCGGACAGGTATCCGGTAAGCGGCAGGGTCGGAACAGGAG
AGCGCACGAGGGAGCTTCCAGGGGGAAACGCCTGGTATCTTTATAGTCCTGTCGGGTTTCGCCACCTCTG
ACTTGAGCGTCGATTTTTGTGATGCTCGTCAGGGGGGCGGAGCCTATGGAAAAACGCCAGCAACGCGGCC
TTTTTACGGTTCCTGGCCTTTTGCTGGCCTTTTGCTCACATGTTCTTTCCTGCGTTATCCCCTGATTCTG
TGGATAACCGTATTACCGCCTTTGAGTGAGCTGATACCGCTCGCCGCAGCCGAACGACCGAGCGCAGCGA
GTCAGTGAGCGAGGAAGCGGAAGAGCGCCAGAAGGCCGCCAGAGAGGCCGAGCGCGGCCGTGAGGCTTGG
ACGCTAGGGCAGGGCATGAAAAAGCCCGTAGCGGGCTGCTACGGGCGTCTGACGCGGTGGAAAGGGGGAG
GGGATGTTGTCTACATGGCTCTGCTGTAGTGAGTGGGTTGCGCTCCGGCAGCGGTCCTGATCAATCGTCA
CCCTTTCTCGGTCCTTCAACGTTCCTGACAACGAGCCTCCTTTTCGCCAATCCATCGACAATCACCGCGA
GTCCCTGCTCGAACGCTGCGTCCGGACCGGCTTCGTCGAAGGCGTCTATCGCGGCCCGCAACAGCGGCGA
GAGCGGAGCCTGTTCAACGGTGCCGCCGCGCTCGCCGGCATCGCTGTCGCCGGCCTGCTCCTCAAGCACG
GCCCCAACAGTGAAGTAGCTGATTGTCATCAGCGCATTGACGGCGTCCCCGGCCGAAAAACCCGCCTCGC
AGAGGAAGCGAAGCTGCGCGTCGGCCGTTTCCATCTGCGGTGCGCCCGGTCGCGTGCCGGCATGGATGCG
CGCGCCATCGCGGTAGGCGAGCAGCGCCTGCCTGAAGCTGCGGGCATTCCCGATCAGAAATGAGCGCCAG
TCGTCGTCGGCTCTCGGCACCGAATGCGTATGATTCTCCGCCAGCATGGCTTCGGCCAGTGCGTCGAGCA
GCGCCCGCTTGTTCCTGAAGTGCCAGTAAAGCGCCGGCTGCTGAACCCCCAACCGTTCCGCCAGTTTGCG
TGTCGTCAGACCGTCTACGCCGACCTCGTTCAACAGGTCCAGGGCGGCACGGATCACTGTATTCGGCTGC
AACTTTGTCATGCTTGACACTTTATCACTGATAAACATAATATGTCCACCAACTTATCAGTGATAAAGAA
TCCGCGCGTTCAATCGGACCAGCGGAGGCTGGTCCGGAGGCCAGACGTGAAACCCAACATACCCCTGATC
GTAATTCTGAGCACTGTCGCGCTCGACGCTGTCGGCATCGGCCTGATTATGCCGGTGCTGCCGGGCCTCC
TGCGCGATCTGGTTCACTCGAACGACGTCACCGCCCACTATGGCATTCTGCTGGCGCTGTATGCGTTGGT
GCAATTTGCCTGCGCACCTGTGCTGGGCGCGCTGTCGGATCGTTTCGGGCGGCGGCCAATCTTGCTCGTC
TCGCTGGCCGGCGCCAGATCTGGGGAACCCTGTGGTTGGCATGCACATACAAATGGACGAACGGATAAAC
CTTTTCACGCCCTTTTAAATATCCGATTATTCTAATAAACGCTCTTTTCTCTTAGGTTTACCCGCCAATA
TATCCTGTCAAACACTGATAGTTTAAACGTTGCGATTAAGAATTCGAGCTCGGTACCCCCCTACTCCAAA
AATGTCAAAGATACAGTCTCAGAAGACCAAAGGGCTATTGAGACTTTTCAACAAAGGGTAATTTCGGGAA
ACCTCCTCGGATTCCATTGCCCAGCTATCTGTCACTTCATCGAAAGGACAGTAGAAAAGGAAGGTGGCTC
CTACAAATGCCATCATTGCGATAAAGGAAAGGCTATCATTCAAGATGCCTCTGCCGACAGTGGTCCCAAA
GATGGACCCCCACCCACGAGGAGCATCGTGGAAAAAGAAGACGTTCCAACCACGTCTTCAAAGCAAGTGG
ATTGATGTGACATCTCCACTGACGTAAGGGATGACGCACAATCCCACTATCCTTCGCAAGACCCTTCCTC
TATATAAGGAAGTTCATTTCATTTGGAGAGGACAGCCCAAGCTTCGACTCTAGAGGATCCCCTTAAATCG
ATATGGAACGAGCTATACAAGGAAACGACGCTAGGGAACAAGCTAACAGTGAACGTTGGGATGGAGGATC
AGGAGGTACCACTTCTCCCTTCAAACTTCCTGACGAAAGTCCGAGTTGGACTGAGTGGCGGCTACATAAC
GATGAGACGAATTCGAATCAAGATAATCCCCTTGGTTTCAAGGAAAGCTGGGGTTTCGGGAAAGTTGTAT
TTAAGAGATATCTCAGATACGACAGGACGGAAGCTTCACTGCACAGAGTCCTTGGATCTTGGACGGGAGA
TTCGGTTAACTATGCAGCATCTCGATTTTTCGGTTTCGACCAGATCGGATGTACCTATAGTATTCGGTTT
CGAGGAGTTAGTATCACCGTTTCTGGAGGGTCTCGAACTCTTCAGCATCTCTGTGAGATGGCAATTCGGT
CTAAGCAAGAACTGCTACAGCTTGCCCCAATCGAAGTGGAAAGTAATGTATCAAGAGGATGCCCTGAAGG
TACTCAAACCTTCGAAAAAGAAAGCGAGTAAGTCGAGGGCGAGCTCGAATTCGGTACGCTGAAATCACCA
GTCTCTCTCTACAAATCTATCTCTCTCTATTTTCTCCATAAATAATGTGTGAGTAGTTTCCCGATAAGGG
AAATTAGGGTTCTTATAGGGTTTCGCTCATGTGTTGAGCATATAAGAAACCCTTAGTATGTATTTGTATT
TGTAAAATACTTCTATCAATAAAATTTCTAATTCCTAAAACCAAAATCCAGTACTAAAATCCAGATCTCC
CTGCAGGTCCCCAGATTAGCCTTTTCAATTTCAGAAAGAATGCTAACCCACAGATGGTTAGAGAGGCTTA
CGCAGCAGGTCTCATCAAGACGATCTACCCGAGCAATAATCTCCAGGAAATCAAATACCTTCCCAAGAAG
GTTAAAGATGCAGTCAAAAGATTCAGGACTAACTGCATCAAGAACACAGAGAAAGATATATTTCTCAAGA
TCAGAAGTACTATTCCAGTATGGACGATTCAAGGCTTGCTTCACAAACCAAGGCAAGTAATAGAGATTGG
AGTCTCTAAAAAGGTAGTTCCCACTGAATCAAAGGCCATGGAGTCAAAGATTCAAATAGAGGACCTAACA
GAACTCGCCGTAAAGACTGGCGAACAGTTCATACAGAGTCTCTTACGACTCAATGACAAGAAGAAAATCT
TCGTCAACATGGTGGAGCACGACACACTTGTCTACTCCAAAAATATCAAAGATACAGTCTCAGAAGACCA
AAGGGCAATTGAGACTTTTCAACAAAGGGTAATATCCGGAAACCTCCTCGGATTCCATTGCCCAGCTATC
TGTCACTTTATTGTGAAGATAGTGGAAAAGGAAGGTGGCTCCTACAAATGCCATCATTGCGATAAAGGAA
AGGCCATCGTTGAAGATGCCTCTGCCGACAGTGGTCCCAAAGATGGACCCCCACCCACGAGGAGCATCGT
GGAAAAAGAAGACGTTCCAACCACGTCTTCAAAGCAAGTGGATTGATGTGATATCTCCACTGACGTAAGG
GATGACGCACAATCCCACTATCCTTCGCAAGACCCTTCCTCTATATAAGGAAGTTCATTTCATTTGGAGA
GAACACGGGGGACTCTAGAGTTATCAACAAGTTTGTACAAAAAAGCAGGCTCCACCACTAGTATGGAATT
CACAAGTTTAGTTGATACTTCCTTGGATCTGAATTTTAGACCTCTTCGAGTTCCTGATGGAATACCGAAA
CAAGAAGTTGAGAGTAATTTTATTGGGCTTGGAATAGATCACACGCCAGTCAAGGATGAGGCAAGTGATT
TGTTAGAGGAACTAAATAGAGTAAGTGCTGAAAACAAGAAGCTAACGGAGATGTTAACGGTAATGTGCCA
GAATTACAATGCATTGAGAAACCAAGTGACGGAGTATATGAGCAAGCACAATACTACTACTACTACTTCA
GCAGATGATCATAGCGCTGGATCAAAGAAAAGAAAATCTGAAAACAATGAAATATTGAAATCAGTTCAAG
GAGAGAGTAGCTCAAGTGATGAAGACGACTCTTGTACAAAGAAACCAAGAGAAGAGCACATTAAAACTAA
GACAACTAGAGTTTATGTCAGAACTGAACCATCTGATACTTCTCTTATTGTGAAGGATGGATACCAATGG
AGGAAATATGGTCAGAAAGTAACAAGAGACAACCCATCTCCAAGAGCTTATTTCAAGTGTTCTTTTGCTC
CTACCTGCCTCGTCAAAAAGAAGGTGCAAAGAAGCGTAGAAGATCAGTCAATTCTAGTGGCAACATATGA
AGGAGAACACAACCATTCACATCCCTCTAAAATGGACGCCTTTACAACTTCCCCTTGTAGCCGTTTAAAC
GGGAAGAGTACTCTTGGGGTTACTGCGGCAGTGCCATGTCATACTCTCAACAGCACAGAACCCAAAAACA
TGTTACAAATAGAAGATAAGAAAGTGGCTAGCAGTACAAGTACTAGTACTGCAGGTGGACATAAGCGCAA
ATTATTATCAGGAGGAAGTGATAATAATAATCATCAAAATAGACCAGAGTTTCAGCATTTTTTGATAGAG
CAAATGGCTTCTTCCTTGACAAAAGATCCAAGTTTTCAAGCAGCCTTAGCTGCCGCCATTTCGGGAAAAT
TCCTACCAAATAATCACACAGCTAAACCCGGGGACCCAGCTTTCTTGTACAAAGTGGTTGATAACAGCGG
GTTAATTAACATCTTTTACCCATACGATGTTCCTGACTATGCGGGCTATCCCTATGACGTCCCGGACTAT
GCAGGATCCTATCCATATGACGTTCCAGATTACGCTGCTCAGTGCAGCGCTTAGAGCTCGAATTTCCCCG
ATCGTTCAAACATTTGGCAATAAAGTTTCTTAAGATTGAATCCTGTTGCCGGTCTTGCGATGATTATCAT
ATAATTTCTGTTGAATTACGTTAAGCATGTAATAATTAACATGTAATGCATGACGTTATTTATGAGATGG
GTTTTTATGATTAGAGTCCCGCAATTATACATTTAATACGCGATAGAAAACAAAATATAGCGCGCAAACT
AGGATAAATTATCGCGCGCGGTGTCATCTATGTTACTAGATCGGGAATTAGCTTCATCAACGCAAGACAT
GCGCACGACCGTCTGACAGGAGAGGAATTTCCGACGAGCACAGAAAGGACTTGCTCTTGGACGTAGGCCT
ATTTCTCAGGCACATGTATCAAGTGTTCGGACGTGGGTTTTCGATGGTGTATCAGCCGCCGCCAACTGGG
AGATGAGGAGGCTTTCTTGGGGGGCAGTCAGCAGTTCATTTCACAAGACAGAGGAACTTGTAAGGAGATG
CACTGATTTATCTTGGCGCAAACCAGCAGGACGAATTAGTGGGAATAGCCCGCGAATATCTAAGTTATGC
CTGTCGGCATGAGCAGAAACTTCCAATTCGAAACAGTTTGGAGAGGTTGTTTTTGGGCATACCTTTTGTT
AGTCAGCCTCTCGATTGCTCATCGTCATTACACAGTACCGAAGTTTGATCGATCTAGTAACATAGATGAC
ACCGCGCGCGATAATTTATCCTAGTTTGCGCGCTATATTTTGTTTTCTATCGCGTATTAAATGTATAATT
GCGGGACTCTAATCATAAAAACCCATCTCATAAATAACGTCATGCATTACATGTTAATTATTACATGCTT
AACGTAATTCAACAGAAATTATATGATAATCATCGCAAGACCGGCAACAGGATTCAATCTTAAGAAACTT
TATTGCCAAATGTTTGAACGATCTGCTTCGACGCACTCCTTCTTTACTCCACCATCTCGTCCTTATTGAA
AACGTGGGTAGCACCAAAACGAATCAAGTCGCTGGAACTGAAGTTACCAATCACGCTGGATGATTTGCCA
GTTGGATTAATCTTGCCTTTCCCCGCATGAATAATATTGATGAATGCATGCGTGAGGGGTATTTCGATTT
TGGCAATAGCTGCAATTGCCGCGACATCCTCCAACGAGCATAATTCTTCAGAAAAATAGCGATGTTCCAT
GTTGTCAGGGCATGCATGATGCACGTTATGAGGTGACGGTGCTAGGCAGTATTCCCTCAAAGTTTCATAG
TCAGTATCATATTCATCATTGCATTCCTGCAAGAGAGAATTGAGACGCAATCCACACGCTGCGGCAACCT
TCCGGCGTTCGTGGTCTATTTGCTCTTGGACGTTGCAAACGTAAGTGTTGGATCCCGGTCGGCATCTACT
CTATTCCTTTGCCCTCGGACGAGTGCTGGGGCGTCGGTTTCCACTATCGGCGAGTACTTCTACACAGCCA
TCGGTCCAGACGGCCGCGCTTCTGCGGGCGATTTGTGTACGCCCGACAGTCCCGGCTCCGGATCGGACGA
TTGCGTCGCATCGACCCTGCGCCCAAGCTGCATCATCGAAATTGCCGTCAACCAAGCTCTGATAGAGTTG
GTCAAGACCAATGCGGAGCATATACGCCCGGAGCCGCGGCGATCCTGCAAGCTCCGGATGCCTCCGCTCG
AAGTAGCGCGTCTGCTGCTCCATACAAGCCAACCACGGCCTCCAGAAGAAGATGTTGGCGACCTCGTATT
GGGAATCCCCGAACATCGCCTCGCTCCAGTCAATGACCGCTGTTATGCGGCCATTGTCCGTCAGGACATT
GTTGGAGCCGAAATCCGCGTGCACGAGGTGCCGGACTTCGGGGCAGTCCTCGGCCCAAAGCATCAGCTCA
TCGAGAGCCTGCGCGACGGACGCACTGACGGTGTCGTCCATCACAGTTTGCCAGTGATACACATGGGGAT
CAGCAATCGCGCATATGAAATCACGCCATGTAGTGTATTGACCGATTCCTTGCGGTCCGAATGGGCCGAA
CCCGCTCGTCTGGCTAAGATCGGCCGCAGCGATCGCATCCATGGCCTCCGCGACCGGCTGCAGAACAGCG
GGCAGTTCGGTTTCAGGCAGGTCTTGCAACGTGACACCCTGTGCACGGCGGGAGATGCAATAGGTCAGGC
TCTCGCTGAATTCCCCAATGTCAAGCACTTCCGGAATCGGGAGCGCGGCCGATGCAAAGTGCCGATAAAC
ATAACGATCTTTGTAGAAACCATCGGCGCAGCTATTTACCCGCAGGACATATCCACGCCCTCCTACATCG
AAGCTGAAAGCACGAGATTCTTCGCCCTCCGAGAGCTGCATCAGGTCGGAGACGCTGTCGAACTTTTCGA
TCAGAAACTTCTCGACAGACGTCGCGGTGAGTTCAGGCTTTTTCATATCGGGGTCGTCCTCTCCAAATGA
AATGAACTTCCTTATATAGAGGAAGGGTCTTGCGAAGGATAGTGGGATTGTGCGTCATCCCTTACGTCAG
TGGAGATATCACATCAATCCACTTGCTTTGAAGACGTGGTTGGAACGTCTTCTTTTTCCACGATGCTCCT
CGTGGGTGGGGGTCCATCTTTGGGACCACTGTCGGCAGAGGCATCTTGAACGATAGCCTTTCCTTTATCG
CAATGATGGCATTTGTAGGTGCCACCTTCCTTTTCTACTGTCCTTTTGATGAAGTGACAGATAGCTGGGC
AATGGAATCCGAGGAGGTTTCCCGATATTACCCTTTGTTGAAAAGTCTCAATAGCCCTTTGGTCTTCTGA
GACTGTATCTTTGATATTCTTGGAGTAGACGAGAGTGTCGTGCTCCACCATGTTGACGGATCTCTAGGAC
GCGTCGACGCGTCGACGCGTCGACGCGTCGACGCGTCCTAGAAGCTAATTCACTGGCCGTCGTTTTACAA
CGTCGTGACTGGGAAAACCCTGGCGTTACCCAACTTAATCGCCTTGCAGCACATCCCCCTTTCGCCAGCT
GGCGTAATAGCGAAGAGGCCCGCACCGATCGCCCTTCCCAACAGTTGCGCAGCCTGAATG
[44 nt withheld, positions 8881-8924]
C
[141 nt withheld, positions 8926-9066]
CCTTTGACGTTGGAGTCCACGTTCTTT
[37 nt withheld, positions 9094-9130]
ACCCTATCTCGGGCTATTCTTTTGATTTATAAGGGATTTTGCCGATTTCGGAACCACCATCAAACAGGAT
TTTCGCCTGCTGGGGCAAACCAGCGTGGACCGCTTGCTGCAACTCTCTCAGGGCCAGGCGGTGAAGGGCA
ATCAGCTGTTGCCCGTCTCACTGGTGAAAAGAAAAACCACCCCAGTACATTAAAAACGTCCGCAATGTGT
TATTAAGTTGTCTAAGCGTCAATTTGTTTACACCACAATATATCCTGCCACCAGCCAGCCAACAGCTCCC
CGACCGGCAGCTCGGCACAAAATCACCACTCGATACAGGCAGCCCATCAGTCCGGGACGGCGTCAGCGGG
AGAGCCGTTGTAAGGCGGCAGACTTTGCTCATGTTACCGATGCTATTCGGAAGAACGGCAACTAAGCTGC
CGGGTTTGAAACACGGATGATCTCGCGGAGGGTAGCATGTTGATTGTAACGATGACAGAGCGTTGCTGCC
TGTGATCAAATATCATCTCCCTCGCAGAGATCCGAATTATCAGCCTTCTTATTCATTTCTCGCTTAACCG
TGACAGGCTGTCGATCTTGAGAACTATGCCGACATAATAGGAAATCGCTGGATAAAGCCGCTGAGGAAGC
TGAGTGGCGCTATTTCTTTAGAAGTGAACGTTGACGATATCAACTCCCCTATCCATTGCTCACCGAATGG
TACAGGTCGGGGACCCGAAGTTCCGACTGTCGGCCTGATGCATCCCCGGCTGATCGACCCCAGATCTGGG
GCTGAGAAAGCCCAGTAAGGAAACAACTGTAGGTTCGAGTCGCGAGATCCCCCGGAACCAAAGGAAGTAG
GTTAAACCCGCTCCGATCAGGCCGAGCCACGCCAGGCCGAGAACATTGGTTCCTGTAGGCATCGGGATTG
GCGGATCAAACACTAAAGCTACTGGAACGAGCAGAAGTCCTCCGGCCGCCAGTTGCCAGGCGGTAAAGGT
GAGCAGAGGCACGGGAGGTTGCCACTTGCGGGTCAGCACGGTTCCGAACGCCATGGAAACCGCCCCCGCC
AGGCCCGCTGCGACGCCGACAGGATCTAGCGCTGCGTTTGGTGTCAACACCAACAGCGCCACGCCCGCAG
TTCCGCAAATAGCCCCCAGGACCGCCATCAATCGTATCGGGCTACCTAGCAGAGCGGCAGAGATGAACAC
GACCATCAGCGGCTGCACAGCGCCTACCGTCGCCGCGACCCCGCCCGGCAGGCGGTAGACCGAAATAAAC
AACAAGCTCCAGAATAGCGAAATATTAAGTGCGCCGAGGATGAAGATGCGCATCCACCAGATTCCCGTTG
GAATCTGTCGGACGATCATCACGAGCAATAAACCCGCCGGCAACGCCCGCAGCAGCATACCGGCGACCCC
TCGGCCTCGCTGTTCGGGCTCCACGAAAACGCCGGACAGATGCGCCTTGTGAGCGTCCTTGGGGCCGTCC
TCCTGTTTGAAGACCGACAGCCCAATGATCTCGCCGTCGATGTAGGCGCCGAATGCCACGGCATCTCGCA
ACCGTTCAGCGAACGCCTCCATGGGCTTTTTCTCCTCGTGCTCGTAAACGGACCCGAACATCTCTGGAGC
TTTCTTCAGGGCCGACAATCGGATCTCGCGGAAATCCTGCACGTCGGCCGCTCCAAGCCGTCGAATCTGA
GCCTTAATCACAATTGTCAATTTTAATCCTCTGTTTATCGGCAGTTCGTAGAGCGCGCCGTGCGTCCCGA
GCGATACTGAGCGAAGCAAGTGCGTCGAGCAGTGCCCGCTTGTTCCTGAAATGCCAGTAAAGCGCTGGCT
GCTGAACCCCCAGCCGGAACTGACCCCACAAGGCCCTAGCGTTTGCAATGCACCAGGTCATCATTGACCC
AGGCGTGTTCCACCAGGCCGCTGCCTCGCAACTCTTCGCAGGCTTCGCCGACCTGCTCGCGCCACTTCTT
CACGCGGGTGGAATCCGATCCGCACATGAGGCGGAAGGTTTCCAGCTTGAGCGGGTACGGCTCCCGGTGC
GAGCTGAAATAGTCGAACATCCGTCGGGCCGTCGGCGACAGCTTGCGGTACTTCTCCCATATGAATTTCG
TGTAGTGGTCGCCAGCAAACAGCACGACGATTTCCTCGTCGATCAGGACCTGGCAACGGGACGTTTTCTT
GCCACGGTCCAGGACGCGGAAGCGGTGCAGCAGCGACACCGATTCCAGGTGCCCAACGCGGTCGGACGTG
AAGCCCATCGCCGTCGCCTGTAGGCGCGACAGGCATTCCTCGGCCTTCGTGTAATACCGGCCATTGATCG
ACCAGCCCAGGTCCTGGCAAAGCTCGTAGAACGTGAAGGTGATCGGCTCGCCGATAGGGGTGCGCTTCGC
GTACTCCAACACCTGCTGCCACACCAGTTCGTCATCGTCGGCCCGCAGCTCGACGCCGGTGTAGGTGATC
TTCACGTCCTTGTTGACGTGGAAAATGACCTTGTTTTGCAGCGCCTCGCGCGGGATTTTCTTGTTGCGCG
TGGTGAACAGGGCAGAGCGGGCCGTGTCGTTTGGCATCGCTCGCATCGTGTCCGGCCACGGCGCAATATC
GAACAAGGAAAGCTGCATTTCCTTGATCTGCTGCTTCGTGTGTTTCAGCAACGCGGCCTGCTTGGCCTCG
CTGACCTGTTTTGCCAGGTCCTCGCCGGCGGTTTTTCGCTTCTTGGTCGTCATAGTTCCTCGCGTGTCGA
TGGTCATCGACTTCGCCAAACCTGCCGCCTCCTGTTCGAGACGACGCGAACGCTCCACGGCGGCCGATGG
CGCGGGCAGGGCAGGGGGAGCCAGTTGCACGCTGTCGCGCTCGATCTTGGCCGTAGCTTGCTGGACCATC
GAGCCGACGGACTGGAAGGTTTCGCGGGGCGCACGCATGACGGTGCGGCTTGCGATGGTTTCGGCATCCT
CGGCGGAAAACCCCGCGTCGATCAGTTCTTGCCTGTATGCCTTCCGGTCAAACGTCCGATTCATTCACCC
TCCTTGCGGGATTGCCCCGACTCACGCCGGGGCAATGTGCCCTTATTCCTGATTTGACCCGCCTGGTGCC
TTGGTGTCCAGATAATCCACCTTATCGGCAATGAAGTCGGTCCCGTAGACCGTCTGGCCGTCCTTCTCGT
ACTTGGTATTCCGAATCTTGCCCTGCACGAATACCAGCGACCCCTTGCCCAAATACTTGCCGTGGGCCTC
GGCCTGAGAGCCAAAACACTTGATGCGGAAGAAGTCGGTGCGCTCCTGCTTGTCGCCGGCATCGTTGCGC
CACATCTAGGTACTAAAACAATTCATCCAGTAAAATATAATATTTTATTTTCTCCCAATCAGGCTTGATC
CCCAGTAAGTCAAAAAATAGCTCGACATACTGTTCTTCCCCGATATCCTCCCTGATCGACCGGACGCAGA
AGGCAATGTCATACCACTTGTCCGCCCTGCCGCTTCTCCCAAGATCAATAAAGCCACTTACTTTGCCATC
TTTCACAAAGATGTTGCTGTCTCCCAGGTCGCCGTGGGAAAAGACAAGTTCCTCTTCGGGCTTTTCCGTC
TTTAAAAAATCATACAGCTCGCGCGGATCTTTAAATGGAGTGTCTTCTTCCCAGTTTTCGCAATCCACAT
CGGCCAGATCGTTATTCAGTAAGTAATCCAATTCGGCTAAGCGGCTGTCTAAGCTATTCGTATAGGGACA
ATCCGATATGTCGATGGAGTGAAAGAGCCTGATGCACTCCGCATACAGCTCGATAATCTTTTCAGGGCTT
TGTTCATCTTCATACTCTTCCGAGCAAAGGACGCCATCGGCCTCACTCATGAGCAGATTGCTCCAGCCAT
CATGCCGTTCAAAGTGCAGGACCTTTGGAACAGGCAGCTTTCCTTCCAGCCATAGCATCATGTCCTTTTC
CCGTTCCACATCATAGGTGGTCCCTTTATACCGGCTGTCCGTCATTTTTAAATATAGGTTTTCATTTTCT
CCCACCAGCTTATATACCTTAGCAGGAGACATTCCTTCCGTATCTTTTACGCAGCGGTATTTTTCGATCA
GTTTTTTCAATTCCGGTGATATTCTCATTTTAGCCATTTATTATTTCCTTCCTCTTTTCTACAGTATTTA
AAGATACCCCAAGAAGCTAATTATAACAAGACGAACTCCAATTCACTGTTCCTTGCATTCTAAAACCTTA
AATACCAGAAAACAGCTTTTTCAAAGTTGTTTTCAAAGTTGGCGTATAACATAGTATCGACGGAGCCGAT
TTTGAAACCACAATTATGGGTGATGCTGCCAACTTACTGATTTAGTGTATGATGGTGTTTTTGAGGTGCT
CCAGTGGCTTCTGTTTCTATCAGCTGTCCCTCCTGTTCAGCTACTGACGGGGTGGTGCGTAACGGCAAAA
GCACCGCCGGACATCAGCGCTATCTCTGCTCTCACTGCCGTAAAACATGGCAACTGCAGTTCACTTACAC
CGCTTCTCAACCCGGTACGCACCAGAAAATCATTGATATGGCCATGAATGGCGTTGGATGCCGGGCAACA
GCCCGCATTATGGGCGTTGGCCTCAACACGATTTTACGTCACTTAAAAAACTCAGGCCGCAGTCGGTAAC
CTCGCGCATACAGCCGGGCAGTGACGTCATCGTCTGCGCGGAAATGGACGAACAGTGGGGCTATGTCGGG
GCTAAATCGCGCCAGCGCTGGCTGTTTTACGCGTATGACAGTCTCCGGAAGACGGTTGTTGCGCACGTAT
TCGGTGAACGCACTATGGCGACGCTGGGGCGTCTTATGAGCCTGCTGTCACCCTTTGACGTGGTGATATG
GATGACGGATGGCTGGCCGCTGTATGAATCCCGCCTGAAGGGAAAGCTGCACGTAATCAGCAAGCGATAT
ACGCAGCGAATTGAGCGGCATAACCTGAATCTGAGGCAGCACCTGGCACGGCTGGGACGGAAGTCGCTGT
CGTTCTCAAAATCGGTGGAGCTGCATGACAAAGTCATCGGGCATTATCTGAACATAAAACACTATCAATA
AGTTGGAGTCATTACCCAATTATGATAGAATTTACAAGCTATAAGGTTATTGTCCTGGGTTTCAAGCATT
AGTCCATGCAAGTTTTTATGCTTTGCCCATTCTATAGATATATTGATAAGCGCGCTGCCTATGCCTTGCC
CCCTGAAATCCTTACATACGGCGATATCTTCTATATAAAAGATATATTATCTTATCAGTATTGTCAATAT
ATTCAAGGCAATCTGCCTCCTCATCCTCTTCATCCTCTTCGTCTTGGTAGCTTTTTAAATATGGCGCTTC
ATAGAGTAATTCTGTAAAGGTCCAATTCTCGTTTTCATACCTCGGTATAATCTTACCTATCACCTCAAAT
GGTTCGCTGGGTTTATCGCACCCCCGAACACGAGCACGGCACCCGCGACCACTATGCCAAGAATGCCCAA
GGTAAAAATTGCCGGCCCCGCCATGAAGTCCGTGAATGCCCCGACGGCCGAAGTGAAGGGCAGGCCGCCA
CCCAGGCCGCCGCCCTCACTGCCCGGCACCTGGTCGCTGAATGTCGATGCCAGCACCTGCGGCACGTCAA
TGCTTCCGGGCGTCGCGCTCGGGCTGATCGCCCATCCCGTTACTGCCCCGATCCCGGCAATGGCAAGGAC
TGCCAGCGCTGCCATTTTTGGGGTGAGGCCGTTCGCGGCCGAGGGGCGCAGCCCCTGGGGGGATGGGAGG
CCCGCGTTAGCGGGCCGGGAGGGTTCGAGAAGGGGGGGCACCCCCCTTCGGCGTGCGCGGTCACGCGCAC
AGGGCGCAGCCCTGGTTAAAAACAAGGTTTATAAATATTGGTTTAAAAGCAGGTTAAAAGACAGGTTAGC
GGTGGCCGAAAAACGGGCGGAAACCCTTGCAAATGCTGGATTTTCTGCCTGTGGACAGCCCCTCAAATGT
CAATAGGTGCGCCCCTCATCTGTCAGCACTCTGCCCCTCAAGTGTCAAGGATCGCGCCCCTCATCTGTCA
GTAGTCGCGCCCCTCAAGTGTCAATACCGCAGGGCACTTATCCCCAGGCTTGTCCACATCATCTGTGGGA
AACTCGCGTAAAATCAGGCGTTTTCGCCGATTTGCGAGGCTGGCCAGCTCCACGTCGCCGGCCGAAATCG
AGCCTGCCCCTCATCTGTCAACGCCGCGCCGGGTGAGTCGGCCCCTCAAGTGTCAACGTCCGCCCCTCAT
CTGTCAGTGAGGGCCAAGTTTTCCGCGAGGTATCCACAACGCCGGCGGCCGCGGTGTCTCGCACACGGCT
TCGACGGCGTTTCTGGCGCGTTTGCAGGGCCATAGACGGCCGCCAGCCCAGCGGCGAGGGCAACCAGCCC
GGTGAGCGTCGGAAAGGCGC
